Addgene plasmid #54943: mApple-Rab4a-7
Purpose: Localization: Ras GTPase, Excitation: 568, Emission: 592
Depositing lab: Michael Davidson. Depositing organization: Florida State University, Tallahassee.
Backbone
  Vector backbone: mApple
  Backbone size w/o insert (bp): 4750
  Vector type: Mammalian Expression
  Selectable markers: Neomycin (select with G418)
Growth in bacteria
  Bacterial resistance: Kanamycin, 50 μg/mL
  Growth temperature: 37°C
  Growth strain: DH5alpha
  Copy number: High Copy
Gene/Insert
  Gene/Insert name: Rab4a (alt name: NM_004578.2)
  Species: H. sapiens (human)
  Entrez Gene: RAB4A (a.k.a. HRES-1, HRES-1/RAB4, HRES1, RAB4)
  Promoter: CMV
  Tag / fusion protein: mApple (N terminal on backbone)
  Cloning method: Unknown
  Sequencing primers: 5′ CMV-F; 3′ SV40pA-R
Terms and licenses: Academic/Nonprofit Terms; Industry Terms: Not Available to Industry
Depositor comments: . Excitation = 568; Emission = 592
How to cite: mApple-Rab4a-7 was a gift from Michael Davidson (Addgene plasmid # 54943 ; http://n2t.net/addgene:54943 ; RRID:Addgene_54943)
