[The description below was written by a language model from this plasmid's Addgene catalogue record.]
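Description:
mApple-Rab4a-7 is a mammalian expression plasmid encoding human Rab4a (RAB4A) fused to the red-orange fluorescent protein mApple. It is built on an mApple fusion backbone of about 4.75 kb (excluding the insert). The fluorescent protein is supplied by the vector and sits at the N terminus of the fusion, so Rab4a is placed downstream of mApple. This orientation leaves the C-terminal end of the GTPase free, which generally matters for Rab proteins because their membrane attachment depends on C-terminal lipid modification. Expression is driven by the CMV promoter, a strong constitutive promoter in most mammalian cell lines. The listed SV40 polyA reverse sequencing primer implies an SV40 polyadenylation signal downstream of the open reading frame. No feature table is provided, so the linker between the two proteins (the "7" in the name may refer to its length) and the origin of replication are not stated in the record. The cloning method is recorded as unknown.

The plasmid is maintained in E. coli as a high-copy plasmid under kanamycin selection. It also carries a neomycin resistance marker, so stably transfected mammalian cells can be selected with G418. The stated purpose is localization of a Ras-family small GTPase. Rab4a is generally known as an early and recycling endosome-associated Rab, so the fusion serves as a fluorescent marker for following the protein and its compartments in live or fixed cells. The recorded excitation and emission values for the mApple fusion are 568 nm and 592 nm, which suits it to multicolour imaging alongside green or cyan probes.
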