>Addgene plasmid #54943 | mApple-Rab4a-7 | depositor partial sequence | sequence record 85331 | insert sequence
GACGTCAGATCCGCTAGCGCTACCGGTCGCCACCATGGTGAGCAAGGGCGAGGAGAATAACATGGCCATC
ATCAAGGAGTTCATGCGCTTCAAGGTGCACATGGAGGGCTCCGTGAACGGCCACGAGTTCGAGATCGAGG
GCGAGGGCGAGGGCCGCCCCTACGAGGCCTTTCAGACCGCTAAGCTGAAGGTGACCAAGGGTGGCCCCCT
GCCCTTCGCCTGGGACATCCTGTCCCCTCAGTTCATGTACGGCTCCAAGGTCTACATTAAGCACCCAGCC
GACATCCCCGACTACTTCAAGCTGTCCTTCCCCGAGGGCTTCAGGTGGGAGCGCGTGATGAACTTCGAGG
ACGGCGGCATTATTCACGTTAACCAGGACTCCTCCCTGCAGGACGGCGTGTTCATCTACAAGGTGAAGCT
GCGCGGCACCAACTTCCCCTCCGACGGCCCCGTAATGCAGAAGAAGACCATGGGCTGGGAGGCCTCCGAG
GAGCGGATGTACCCCGAGGACGGCGCCCTGAAGAGCGAGATCAAGAAGAGGCTGAAGCTGAAGGACGGCG
GCCACTACGCCGCCGAGGTCAAGACCACCTACAAGGCCAAGAAGCCCGTGCAGCTGCCCGGCGCCTACAT
CGTCGACATCAAGTTGGACATCGTGTCCCACAACGAGGACTACACCATCGTGGAACAGTACGAACGCGCC
GAGGGCCGCCACTCCACCGGCGGCATGGACGAGCTGTACAAGTCCGGACTCAGATCTCGAGCCATGTCGC
AGACGGCCATGTCCGAAACCTACGATTTTTTGTTTAAGTTCTTGGTTATTGGAAATGCAGGAACTGGCAA
ATCTTGCTTACTTCATCAGTTTATTGAAAAAAAATTCAAAGATGACTCAAATCATACAATAGGAGTGGAA
TTTGGTTCAAAGATAATAAATGTTGGTGGTAAATATGTAAAGTTACAAATATGGGATACAGCAGGACAAG
AACGATTCAGGTCCGTGACGAGAAGTTATTACCGAGGCGCGGCCGGGGCTCTCCTCGTCTATGATATCAC
CAGCCGAGAAACCTACAATGCGCTTACTAATTGGTTAACAGATGCCCGAATGCTGGCGAGCCAGAACATT
GTGATCATCCTTTGTGGAAACAAGAAGGACCTGGATGCAGATCGTGAAGTTACCTTCTTAGAAGCCTCCA
GATTTGCTCAAGAAAATGAGCTGATGTTTTTGGAAACAAGTGCGCTCACAGGGGAGAATGTAGAAGAGGC
TTTTGTACAGTGTGCAAGAAAAATACTTAACAAAATCGAATCAGGTGAGCTGGACCCAGAAAGAATGGGC
TCAGGTATTCAGTACGGAGATGCTGCCTTGAGACAGCTGAGGTCACCGCGGCGCGCACAGGCCCCGAACG
CTCAGGAGTGTGGTTGTTAGGGATCCACCGGATCTAGATAACTGATCATAATCAGCCATACCACAT
