>Addgene plasmid #54943 | mApple-Rab4a-7 | addgene partial sequence | sequence record 97221 | mCherry-F 5'-ccccgtaatgcagaagaaga-3'
CGGATGTACCCCGAGGACGGCGCCCTGAAGAGCGAGATCAAGAAGAGGCTGAAGCTGAAGGACGGCGGCC
ACTACGCCGCCGAGGTCAAGACCACCTACAAGGCCAAGAAGCCCGTGCAGCTGCCCGGCGCCTACATCGT
CGACATCAAGTTGGACATCGTGTCCCACAACGAGGACTACACCATCGTGGAACAGTACGAACGCGCCGAG
GGCCGCCACTCCACCGGCGGCATGGACGAGCTGTACAAGTCCGGACTCAGATCTCGAGCCATGTCGCAGA
CGGCCATGTCCGAAACCTACGATTTTTTGTTTAAGTTCTTGGTTATTGGAAATGCAGGAACTGGCAAATC
TTGCTTACTTCATCAGTTTATTGAAAAAAAATTCAAAGATGACTCAAATCATACAATAGGAGTGGAATTT
GGTTCAAAGATAATAAATGTTGGTGGTAAATATGTAAAGTTACAAATATGGGATACAGCAGGACAAGAAC
GATTCAGGTCCGTGACGAGAAGTTATTACCGAGGCGCGGCCGGGGCTCTCCTCGTCTATGATATCACCAG
CCGAGAAACCTACAATGCGCTTACTAATTGGTTAACAGATGCCCGAATGCTGGCGAGCCAGAACATTGTG
ATCATCCTTTGTGGAAACAAGAAGGACCTGGATGCAGATCGTGAAGTTACCTTCTTAGAAGCCTCCAGAT
TTGCTCAAGAAAATGAGCTGATGTTTTTGGAAACAAGTGCGCTCACAGGGGAGAATGTAGAAGAGGCTTT
TGTACAGTGTGCAAGAAA
